>Addgene plasmid #199254 | AP70_pU.CAG.Cas9-D10A-K848A-R1060A.rBGpA | addgene full sequence | sequence record 391656 | Addgene NGS Result
GTTTAAACATTTAAATCTCGAGCCATGGATTCGACATTGATTATTGACTAGTTATTAATAGTAATCAATT
ACGGGGTCATTAGTTCATAGCCCATATATGGAGTTCCGCGTTACATAACTTACGGTAAATGGCCCGCCTG
GCTGACCGCCCAACGACCCCCGCCCATTGACGTCAATAATGACGTATGTTCCCATAGTAACGCCAATAGG
GACTTTCCATTGACGTCAATGGGTGGAGTATTTACGGTAAACTGCCCACTTGGCAGTACATCAAGTGTAT
CATATGCCAAGTACGCCCCCTATTGACGTCAATGACGGTAAATGGCCCGCCTGGCATTATGCCCAGTACA
TGACCTTATGGGACTTTCCTACTTGGCAGTACATCTACGTATTAGTCATCGCTATTACCATGGTCGAGGT
GAGCCCCACGTTCTGCTTCACTCTCCCCATCTCCCCCCCCTCCCCACCCCCAATTTTGTATTTATTTATT
TTTTAATTATTTTGTGCAGCGATGGGGGCGGGGGGGGGGGGGGSGCGCGCCAGGCGGGGCGGGGCGGGGC
GAGGGGCGGGGCGGGGCGAGGCGGAGAGGTGCGGCGGCAGCCAATCAGAGCGGCGCGCTCCGAAAGTTTC
CTTTTATGGCGAGGCGGCGGCGGCGGCGGCCCTATAAAAAGCGAAGCGCGCGGCGGGCGGGAGTCGCTGC
GCGCTGCCTTCGCCCCGTGCCCCGCTCCGCCGCCGCCTCGCGCCGCCCGCCCCGGCTCTGACTGACCGCG
TTACTCCCACAGGTGAGCGGGCGGGACGGCCCTTCTCCTCCGGGCTGTAATTAGCGCTTGGTTTAATGAC
GGCTTGTTTCTTTTCTGTGGCTGCGTGAAAGCCTTGAGGGGCTCCGGGAGGGCCCTTTGTGCGGGGGGAG
CGGCTCGGGGGGTGCGTGCGTGTGTGTGTGCGTGGGGAGCGCCGCGTGCGGCTCCGCGCTGCCCGGCGGC
TGTGAGCGCTGCGGGCGCGGCGCGGGGCTTTGTGCGCTCCGCAGTGTGCGCGAGGGGAGCGCGGCCGGGG
GCGGTGCCCCGCGGTGCGGGGGGGGCTGCGAGGGGAACAAAGGCTGCGTGCGGGGTGTGTGCGTGGGGGG
GTGAGCAGGGGGTGTGGGCGCGTCGGTCGGGCTGCAACCCCCCCTGCACCCCCCTCCCCGAGTTGCTGAG
CACGGCCCGGCTTCGGGTGCGGGGCTCCGTACGGGGCGTGGCGCGGGGCTCGCCGTGCCGGGCGGGGGGT
GGCGGCAGGTGGGGGTGCCGGGCGGGGCGGGGCCGCCTCGGGCCGGGGAGGGCTCGGGGGAGGGGCGCGG
CGGCCCCCGGAGCGCCGGCGGCTGTCGAGGCGCGGCGAGCCGCAGCCATTGCCTTTTATGGTAATCGTGC
GAGAGGGCGCAGGGACTTCCTTTGTCCCAAATCTGTGCGGAGCCGAAATCTGGGAGGCGCCGCCGCACCC
CCTCTAGCGGGCGCGGGGCGAAGCGGTGCGGCGCCGGCAGGAAGGAAATGGGCGGGGAGGGCCTTCGTGC
GTCGCCGCGCCGCCGTCCCCTTCTCCCTCTCCAGCCTCGGGGCTGTCCGCGGGGGGACGGCTGCCTTCGG
GGGGGACGGGGCAGGGCGGGGTTCGGCTTCTGGCGTGTGACCGGCGGCTCTAGAGCCTCTGCTAACCATG
TTCATGCCTTCTTCTTTTTCCTACAGCTCCTGGGCAACGTGCTGGTTATTGTGCTGTCTCATCATTTTGG
CAAAGAATTATCGCATGCCTGCAGAGCTCTAGAGTCTAATGTTTAATTACCTGGAGCACCTGCCTGAAAT
CACTTTTTTTCAGGTTGGACCGGTGCCACCATGGACTATAAGGACCACGACGGAGACTACAAGGATCATG
ATATTGATTACAAAGACGATGACGATAAGATGGCCCCAAAGAAGAAGCGGAAGGTCGGTATCCACGGAGT
CCCAGCAGCCGACAAGAAGTACAGCATCGGCCTGGCTATCGGCACCAACTCTGTGGGCTGGGCCGTGATC
ACCGACGAGTACAAGGTGCCCAGCAAGAAATTCAAGGTGCTGGGCAACACCGACCGGCACAGCATCAAGA
AGAACCTGATCGGAGCCCTGCTGTTCGACAGCGGCGAAACAGCCGAGGCCACCCGGCTGAAGAGAACCGC
CAGAAGAAGATACACCAGACGGAAGAACCGGATCTGCTATCTGCAAGAGATCTTCAGCAACGAGATGGCC
AAGGTGGACGACAGCTTCTTCCACAGACTGGAAGAGTCCTTCCTGGTGGAAGAGGATAAGAAGCACGAGC
GGCACCCCATCTTCGGCAACATCGTGGACGAGGTGGCCTACCACGAGAAGTACCCCACCATCTACCACCT
GAGAAAGAAACTGGTGGACAGCACCGACAAGGCCGACCTGCGGCTGATCTATCTGGCCCTGGCCCACATG
ATCAAGTTCCGGGGCCACTTCCTGATCGAGGGCGACCTGAACCCCGACAACAGCGACGTGGACAAGCTGT
TCATCCAGCTGGTGCAGACCTACAACCAGCTGTTCGAGGAAAACCCCATCAACGCCAGCGGCGTGGACGC
CAAGGCCATCCTGTCTGCCAGACTGAGCAAGAGCAGACGGCTGGAAAATCTGATCGCCCAGCTGCCCGGC
GAGAAGAAGAATGGCCTGTTCGGAAACCTGATTGCCCTGAGCCTGGGCCTGACCCCCAACTTCAAGAGCA
ACTTCGACCTGGCCGAGGATGCCAAACTGCAGCTGAGCAAGGACACCTACGACGACGACCTGGACAACCT
GCTGGCCCAGATCGGCGACCAGTACGCCGACCTGTTTCTGGCCGCCAAGAACCTGTCCGACGCCATCCTG
CTGAGCGACATCCTGAGAGTGAACACCGAGATCACCAAGGCCCCCCTGAGCGCCTCTATGATCAAGAGAT
ACGACGAGCACCACCAGGACCTGACCCTGCTGAAAGCTCTCGTGCGGCAGCAGCTGCCTGAGAAGTACAA
AGAGATTTTCTTCGACCAGAGCAAGAACGGCTACGCCGGCTACATTGACGGCGGAGCCAGCCAGGAAGAG
TTCTACAAGTTCATCAAGCCCATCCTGGAAAAGATGGACGGCACCGAGGAACTGCTCGTGAAGCTGAACA
GAGAGGACCTGCTGCGGAAGCAGCGGACCTTCGACAACGGCAGCATCCCCCACCAGATCCACCTGGGAGA
GCTGCACGCCATTCTGCGGCGGCAGGAAGATTTTTACCCATTCCTGAAGGACAACCGGGAAAAGATCGAG
AAGATCCTGACCTTCCGCATCCCCTACTACGTGGGCCCTCTGGCCAGGGGAAACAGCAGATTCGCCTGGA
TGACCAGAAAGAGCGAGGAAACCATCACCCCCTGGAACTTCGAGGAAGTGGTGGACAAGGGCGCTTCCGC
CCAGAGCTTCATCGAGCGGATGACCAACTTCGATAAGAACCTGCCCAACGAGAAGGTGCTGCCCAAGCAC
AGCCTGCTGTACGAGTACTTCACCGTGTATAACGAGCTGACCAAAGTGAAATACGTGACCGAGGGAATGA
GAAAGCCCGCCTTCCTGAGCGGCGAGCAGAAAAAGGCCATCGTGGACCTGCTGTTCAAGACCAACCGGAA
AGTGACCGTGAAGCAGCTGAAAGAGGACTACTTCAAGAAAATCGAGTGCTTCGACTCCGTGGAAATCTCC
GGCGTGGAAGATCGGTTCAACGCCTCCCTGGGCACATACCACGATCTGCTGAAAATTATCAAGGACAAGG
ACTTCCTGGACAATGAGGAAAACGAGGACATTCTGGAAGATATCGTGCTGACCCTGACACTGTTTGAGGA
CAGAGAGATGATCGAGGAACGGCTGAAAACCTATGCCCACCTGTTCGACGACAAAGTGATGAAGCAGCTG
AAGCGGCGGAGATACACCGGCTGGGGCAGGCTGAGCCGGAAGCTGATCAACGGCATCCGGGACAAGCAGT
CCGGCAAGACAATCCTGGATTTCCTGAAGTCCGACGGCTTCGCCAACAGAAACTTCATGCAGCTGATCCA
CGACGACAGCCTGACCTTTAAAGAGGACATCCAGAAAGCCCAGGTGTCCGGCCAGGGCGATAGCCTGCAC
GAGCACATTGCCAATCTGGCCGGCAGCCCCGCCATTAAGAAGGGCATCCTGCAGACAGTGAAGGTGGTGG
ACGAGCTCGTGAAAGTGATGGGCCGGCACAAGCCCGAGAACATCGTGATCGAAATGGCCAGAGAGAACCA
GACCACCCAGAAGGGACAGAAGAACAGCCGCGAGAGAATGAAGCGGATCGAAGAGGGCATCAAAGAGCTG
GGCAGCCAGATCCTGAAAGAACACCCCGTGGAAAACACCCAGCTGCAGAACGAGAAGCTGTACCTGTACT
ACCTGCAGAATGGGCGGGATATGTACGTGGACCAGGAACTGGACATCAACCGGCTGTCCGACTACGATGT
GGACCATATCGTGCCTCAGAGCTTTCTGGCCGACGACTCCATCGACAACAAGGTGCTGACCAGAAGCGAC
AAGAACCGGGGCAAGAGCGACAACGTGCCCTCCGAAGAGGTCGTGAAGAAGATGAAGAACTACTGGCGGC
AGCTGCTGAACGCCAAGCTGATTACCCAGAGAAAGTTCGACAATCTGACCAAGGCCGAGAGAGGCGGCCT
GAGCGAACTGGATAAGGCCGGCTTCATCAAGAGACAGCTGGTGGAAACCCGGCAGATCACAAAGCACGTG
GCACAGATCCTGGACTCCCGGATGAACACTAAGTACGACGAGAATGACAAGCTGATCCGGGAAGTGAAAG
TGATCACCCTGAAGTCCAAGCTGGTGTCCGATTTCCGGAAGGATTTCCAGTTTTACAAAGTGCGCGAGAT
CAACAACTACCACCACGCCCACGACGCCTACCTGAACGCCGTCGTGGGAACCGCCCTGATCAAAAAGTAC
CCTAAGCTGGAAAGCGAGTTCGTGTACGGCGACTACAAGGTGTACGACGTGCGGAAGATGATCGCCAAGA
GCGAGCAGGAAATCGGCAAGGCTACCGCCAAGTACTTCTTCTACAGCAACATCATGAACTTTTTCAAGAC
CGAGATTACCCTGGCCAACGGCGAGATCCGGAAGGCGCCTCTGATCGAGACAAACGGCGAAACCGGGGAG
ATCGTGTGGGATAAGGGCCGGGATTTTGCCACCGTGCGGAAAGTGCTGAGCATGCCCCAAGTGAATATCG
TGAAAAAGACCGAGGTGCAGACAGGCGGCTTCAGCAAAGAGTCTATCCTGCCCAAGAGGAACAGCGATAA
GCTGATCGCCAGAAAGAAGGACTGGGACCCTAAGAAGTACGGCGGCTTCGACAGCCCCACCGTGGCCTAT
TCTGTGCTGGTGGTGGCCAAAGTGGAAAAGGGCAAGTCCAAGAAACTGAAGAGTGTGAAAGAGCTGCTGG
GGATCACCATCATGGAAAGAAGCAGCTTCGAGAAGAATCCCATCGACTTTCTGGAAGCCAAGGGCTACAA
AGAAGTGAAAAAGGACCTGATCATCAAGCTGCCTAAGTACTCCCTGTTCGAGCTGGAAAACGGCCGGAAG
AGAATGCTGGCCTCTGCCGGCGAACTGCAGAAGGGAAACGAACTGGCCCTGCCCTCCAAATATGTGAACT
TCCTGTACCTGGCCAGCCACTATGAGAAGCTGAAGGGCTCCCCCGAGGATAATGAGCAGAAACAGCTGTT
TGTGGAACAGCACAAGCACTACCTGGACGAGATCATCGAGCAGATCAGCGAGTTCTCCAAGAGAGTGATC
CTGGCCGACGCTAATCTGGACAAAGTGCTGTCCGCCTACAACAAGCACCGGGATAAGCCCATCAGAGAGC
AGGCCGAGAATATCATCCACCTGTTTACCCTGACCAATCTGGGAGCCCCTGCCGCCTTCAAGTACTTTGA
CACCACCATCGACCGGAAGAGGTACACCAGCACCAAAGAGGTGCTGGACGCCACCCTGATCCACCAGAGC
ATCACCGGCCTGTACGAGACACGGATCGACCTGTCTCAGCTGGGAGGCGACAAAAGGCCGGCGGCCACGA
AAAAGGCCGGCCAGGCAAAAAAGAAAAAGTAAGAATTGGCCGCACTTAAGTTACGCGTGGAAATTCACTC
CTCAGGTGCAGGCTGCCTATCAGAAGGTGGTGGCTGGTGTGGCCAATGCCCTGGCTCACAAATACCACTG
AGATCTTTTTCCCTCTGCCAAAAATTATGGGGACATCATGAAGCCCCTTGAGCATCTGACTTCTGGCTAA
TAAAGGAAATTTATTTTCATTGCAATAGTGTGTTGGAATTTTTTGTGTCTCTCACTCGGAAGGACATATG
GGAGGGCAAATCATTTAAAACATCAGAATGAGTATTTGGTTTAGAGTTTGGCAACATATGCCCATATGCT
GGCTGCCATGAACAAAGGTTGGCTATAAAGAGGTCATCAGTATATGAAACAGCCCCCTGCTGTCCATTCC
TTATTCCATAGAAAAGCCTTGACTTGAGGTTAGATTTTTTTTATATTTTGTTTTGTGTTATTTTTTTCTT
TAACATCCCTAAAATTTTCCTTACATGTTTTACTAGCCAGATTTTTCCTCCTCTCCTGACTACTCCCAGT
CATAGCTGTCCCTCTTCTCTTATGGAGATCCCTCGACCTGCAGCCCAAGCTGATCCCGGGATTTAAATGT
TTAAACGAATTCACTGGCCGTCGTTTTACAACGTCGTGACTGGGAAAACCCTGGCGTTACCCAACTTAAT
CGCCTTGCAGCACATCCCCCTTTCGCCAGCTGGCGTAATAGCGAAGAGGCCCGCACCGATCGCCCTTCCC
AACAGTTGCGCAGCCTGAATGGCGAATGGCGCCTGATGCGGTATTTTCTCCTTACGCATCTGTGCGGTAT
TTCACACCGCATATGGTGCACTCTCAGTACAATCTGCTCTGATGCCGCATAGTTAAGCCAGCCCCGACAC
CCGCCAACACCCGCTGACGCGCCCTGACGGGCTTGTCTGCTCCCGGCATCCGCTTACAGACAAGCTGTGA
CCGTCTCCGGGAGCTGCATGTGTCAGAGGTTTTCACCGTCATCACCGAAACGCGCGAGACGAAAGGGCCT
CGTGATACGCCTATTTTTATAGGTTAATGTCATGATAATAATGGTTTCTTAGACGTCAGGTGGCACTTTT
CGGGGAAATGTGCGCGGAACCCCTATTTGTTTATTTTTCTAAATACATTCAAATATGTATCCGCTCATGA
GACAATAACCCTGATAAATGCTTCAATAATATTGAAAAAGGAAGAGTATGAGTATTCAACATTTCCGTGT
CGCCCTTATTCCCTTTTTTGCGGCATTTTGCCTTCCTGTTTTTGCTCACCCAGAAACGCTGGTGAAAGTA
AAAGATGCTGAAGATCAGTTGGGTGCACGAGTGGGTTACATCGAACTGGATCTCAACAGCGGTAAGATCC
TTGAGAGTTTTCGCCCCGAAGAACGTTTTCCAATGATGAGCACTTTTAAAGTTCTGCTATGTGGCGCGGT
ATTATCCCGTATTGACGCCGGGCAAGAGCAACTCGGTCGCCGCATACACTATTCTCAGAATGACTTGGTT
GAGTACTCACCAGTCACAGAAAAGCATCTTACGGATGGCATGACAGTAAGAGAATTATGCAGTGCTGCCA
TAACCATGAGTGATAACACTGCGGCCAACTTACTTCTGACAACGATCGGAGGACCGAAGGAGCTAACCGC
TTTTTTGCACAACATGGGGGATCATGTAACTCGCCTTGATCGTTGGGAACCGGAGCTGAATGAAGCCATA
CCAAACGACGAGCGTGACACCACGATGCCTGTAGCAATGGCAACAACGTTGCGCAAACTATTAACTGGCG
AACTACTTACTCTAGCTTCCCGGCAACAATTAATAGACTGGATGGAGGCGGATAAAGTTGCAGGACCACT
TCTGCGCTCGGCCCTTCCGGCTGGCTGGTTTATTGCTGATAAATCTGGAGCCGGTGAGCGTGGGTCTCGC
GGTATCATTGCAGCACTGGGGCCAGATGGTAAGCCCTCCCGTATCGTAGTTATCTACACGACGGGGAGTC
AGGCAACTATGGATGAACGAAATAGACAGATCGCTGAGATAGGTGCCTCACTGATTAAGCATTGGTAACT
GTCAGACCAAGTTTACTCATATATACTTTAGATTGATTTAAAACTTCATTTTTAATTTAAAAGGATCTAG
GTGAAGATCCTTTTTGATAATCTCATGACCAAAATCCCTTAACGTGAGTTTTCGTTCCACTGAGCGTCAG
ACCCCGTAGAAAAGATCAAAGGATCTTCTTGAGATCCTTTTTTTCTGCGCGTAATCTGCTGCTTGCAAAC
AAAAAAACCACCGCTACCAGCGGTGGTTTGTTTGCCGGATCAAGAGCTACCAACTCTTTTTCCGAAGGTA
ACTGGCTTCAGCAGAGCGCAGATACCAAATACTGTTCTTCTAGTGTAGCCGTAGTTAGGCCACCACTTCA
AGAACTCTGTAGCACCGCCTACATACCTCGCTCTGCTAATCCTGTTACCAGTGGCTGCTGCCAGTGGCGA
TAAGTCGTGTCTTACCGGGTTGGACTCAAGACGATAGTTACCGGATAAGGCGCAGCGGTCGGGCTGAACG
GGGGGTTCGTGCACACAGCCCAGCTTGGAGCGAACGACCTACACCGAACTGAGATACCTACAGCGTGAGC
TATGAGAAAGCGCCACGCTTCCCGAAGGGAGAAAGGCGGACAGGTATCCGGTAAGCGGCAGGGTCGGAAC
AGGAGAGCGCACGAGGGAGCTTCCAGGGGGAAACGCCTGGTATCTTTATAGTCCTGTCGGGTTTCGCCAC
CTCTGACTTGAGCGTCGATTTTTGTGATGCTCGTCAGGGGGGCGGAGCCTATGGAAAAACGCCAGCAACG
CGGCCTTTTTACGGTTCCTGGCCTTTTGCTGGCCTTTTGCTCACATGTTCTTTCCTGCGTTATCCCCTGA
TTCTGTGGATAACCGTATTACCGCCTTTGAGTGAGCTGATACCGCTCGCCGCAGCCGAACGACCGAGCGC
AGCGAGTCAGTGAGCGAGGAAGCGGAAGAGCGCCCAATACGCAAACCGCCTCTCCCCGCGCGTTGGCCGA
TTCATTAATGCAGCTGGCACGACAGGTTTCCCGACTGGAAAGCGGGCAGTGAGCGCAACGCAATTAATGT
GAGTTAGCTCACTCATTAGGCACCCCAGGCTTTACACTTTATGCTTCCGGCTCGTATGTTGTGTGGAATT
GTGAGCGGATAACAATTTCACACAGGAAACAGCTATGACCATGATTACGCCAAGCTT
Features (pLannotate 1.2.2; 18 found; start..end, strand, type, name):
     33..412     +  enhancer       CMV enhancer: human cytomegalovirus immediate early enhancer
    414..689     +  promoter       chicken β-actin promoter: No description available
    690..1706    +  intron         chimeric intron: chimera between introns from chicken β-actin and rabbit β-globin
   1787..1833    +  intron         hybrid intron (fragment): hybrid between chicken β-actin (CBA) and minute virus of mice (MMV) introns (Gray et al., 2011)
   1971..6071    +  CDS            eSpCas9(1.1): Cas9 endonuclease from the Streptococcus pyogenes Type II CRISPR/Cas system, mutated to improve targeting specificity (Slaymaker et al., 2016) carries the mutations K848A, K1003A, and R1060A
   6072..6119    +  CDS            nucleoplasmin NLS: bipartite nuclear localization signal from nucleoplasmin
   6154..6228    +  CDS            HBB (fragment): HBB_PONPY - Experimental evidence at transcript level: Swiss-Prot protein existence level 2. Involved in oxygen transport from the lung to the various peripheral tissues. From Pongo pygmaeus (Bornean orangutan).
   6299..6354    +  polyA_signal   β-globin poly(A) signal: rabbit β-globin polyadenylation signal (Gil and Proudfoot, 1987)
   6729..6886    +  CDS            lacZα (fragment): LacZα fragment of β-galactosidase; lacZ fragment
   6892..6991    -  misc_feature   bom (fragment): basis of mobility region from pBR322
   7093..7128    -  CDS            rop (fragment): Rop protein, which maintains plasmids at low copy number; rop
   7223..7327    +  promoter       AmpR promoter: bla
   7328..8188    +  CDS            AmpR: β-lactamase; bla; confers resistance to ampicillin, carbenicillin, and related antibiotics
   8359..8947    +  rep_origin     ori: high-copy-number ColE1/pMB1/pBR322/pUC origin of replication
   9130..9222    +  CDS            lacI (fragment): lac repressor; lacI; The lac repressor binds to the lac operator to inhibit transcription in E. coli. This inhibition can be relieved by adding lactose or isopropyl-β-D-thiogalactopyranoside (IPTG).
   9235..9256    +  protein_bind   CAP binding site: CAP binding activates transcription in the presence of cAMP. E. coli catabolite activator protein
   9271..9301    +  promoter       lac promoter: promoter for the E. coli lac operon
   9309..9325    +  protein_bind   lac operator: The lac repressor binds to the lac operator to inhibit transcription in E. coli. This inhibition can be relieved by adding lactose or isopropyl-β-D-thiogalactopyranoside (IPTG). lac repressor encoded by lacI
