[The description below was written by a language model from this plasmid's Addgene catalogue record and pLannotate feature annotations shown in this document.]
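Description:
AP70_pU.CAG.Cas9-D10A-K848A-R1060A.rBGpA is a mammalian expression plasmid of about 9.4 kb for producing a high-specificity Streptococcus pyogenes Cas9 nickase, referred to as SpCas9-KARA-D10A. The backbone is catalogued as pBR322-derived. It carries a high-copy ColE1/pUC-type origin and an ampicillin resistance gene (β-lactamase with its own promoter) for propagation and selection in E. coli. Only short remnants of the bom and rop regions are annotated, consistent with the stated high copy number. Fragments of lacZα and lacI, plus the lac promoter, operator and CAP site, flank the expression cassette as leftovers of the cloning vector.

The payload is driven by the CAG promoter, annotated as the CMV immediate-early enhancer, the chicken β-actin promoter and a chimeric β-actin/β-globin intron, which gives strong constitutive expression in many mammalian cell types. The Cas9 open reading frame carries K848A and R1060A, substitutions taken from earlier enhanced-specificity Cas9 work that reduce off-target cleavage. It also carries D10A, which disables the RuvC nuclease domain so the enzyme nicks only one DNA strand. The automated annotation labels this CDS as eSpCas9(1.1), a variant that also has K1003A, but the catalogue lists only the three mutations above. The record describes an N-terminal 3xFLAG epitope and SV40 NLS, which are not separately annotated in the feature table, and a C-terminal nucleoplasmin NLS, which is. Transcripts terminate at a rabbit β-globin polyadenylation signal.

No guide RNA cassette is present, so guides must be supplied from a separate construct. The plasmid is intended for precise genome editing based on single or paired nicks rather than double-strand breaks.
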