Addgene plasmid #199254: AP70_pU.CAG.Cas9-D10A-K848A-R1060A.rBGpA
Purpose: Expression construct encoding the high specificity SpCas9-KARA-D10A nickase
Depositing lab: Manuel Goncalves. Depositing organization: Leiden University Medical Center. Publication: Precise and broad scope genome editing based on high-specificity Cas9 nickases. Wang Q, Liu J, Janssen JM, Le Bouteiller M, Frock RL, Goncalves MAFV. Nucleic Acids Res. 2021 Jan 25;49(2):1173-1198. doi: 10.1093/nar/gkaa1236. PubMed 33398349.
Backbone
  Vector backbone: pBR322
  Backbone size w/o insert (bp): 4965
  Total vector size (bp): 9360
  Vector type: Mammalian Expression, CRISPR
Growth in bacteria
  Bacterial resistance: Ampicillin, 100 μg/mL
  Growth temperature: 37°C
  Growth strain: DH5alpha
  Copy number: High Copy
Gene/Insert
  Gene/Insert name: High specificity S. pyogenes Cas9-D10A-KARA nickase (alt name: SpCas9-KARA-D10A)
  Species: Streptococcus pyogenes
  Insert size (bp): 4266
  Mutation: D10A K848A R1060A
  Promoter: CAG promoter
  Tag / fusion protein: 3XFLAG epitope (N terminal on insert); SV40 NLS (N terminal on insert); Nucleoplasmin NLS (C terminal on insert)
  Cloning method: Unknown
  Sequencing primers: 5′ M13 rev; 3′ M13 fwd
Resource information
  A portion of this plasmid was derived from a plasmid made by: The SpCas9 endonuclease from the Streptococcus pyogenes Type II CRISPR/Cas system, mutated to K848A and R1060A to improve targeting specificity (Slaymaker et al., Science 2016 351:84-88) was modified via the introduction of the RuvC nuclease domain-disabling mutation D10A and placed in a pCAG.rBGpA expression plasmid backbone.
Terms and licenses: Academic/Nonprofit Terms; Industry Terms: Not Available to Industry
How to cite: AP70_pU.CAG.Cas9-D10A-K848A-R1060A.rBGpA was a gift from Manuel Goncalves (Addgene plasmid # 199254 ; http://n2t.net/addgene:199254 ; RRID:Addgene_199254)
